Addgene plasmid #179087: pRDA_154
Purpose: nuclease Cas expression
Depositing lab: John Doench & David Root. Depositing organization: Broad Institute. Publication: Benchmarking of SpCas9 variants enables deeper base editor screens of BRCA1 and BCL2. Sangree AK, Griffith AL, Szegletes ZM, Roy P, DeWeirdt PC, Hegde M, McGee AV, Hanna RE, Doench JG. Nat Commun. 2022 Mar 14;13(1):1318. doi: 10.1038/s41467-022-28884-7. PubMed 35288574.
Backbone
  Vector backbone: pRDA_085
  Vector type: Lentiviral, CRISPR
Growth in bacteria
  Bacterial resistance: Ampicillin, 100 μg/mL
  Growth temperature: 30°C
  Growth strain: NEB Stable
  Copy number: High Copy
Gene/Insert
  Gene/Insert name: xCas9-3.7
  Species: Synthetic
  Cloning method: Restriction Enzyme; 5′ cloning site Unknown (unknown if destroyed); 3′ cloning site Unknown (unknown if destroyed)
Terms and licenses: Academic/Nonprofit Terms; Industry Terms: Not Available to Industry
How to cite: pRDA_154 was a gift from John Doench & David Root (Addgene plasmid # 179087 ; http://n2t.net/addgene:179087 ; RRID:Addgene_179087)
