[The description below was written by a language model from this plasmid's Addgene catalogue record and pLannotate feature annotations shown in this document.]
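Description:
pRDA_154 is a third-generation, self-inactivating lentiviral CRISPR vector built on the pRDA_085 backbone for expressing the nuclease xCas9-3.7, an engineered, synthetic variant of Streptococcus pyogenes Cas9. It is propagated in E. coli through a high-copy ColE1/pUC-type origin with ampicillin selection (AmpR under its own bla promoter). The backbone also carries an f1 origin, an SV40 origin, and remnants of lac/lacZα and T3/T7 promoter sequences typical of the parental cloning vector. The full annotated sequence is about 12.8 kb.

The viral portion begins with an RSV promoter driving a truncated HIV-1 5' LTR, which makes genomic RNA production Tat-independent. This is followed by the Ψ packaging signal with a gag fragment, the Rev response element for nuclear export of the unspliced genome, and a cPPT/CTS. Within this frame, the human EF-1α promoter drives a Cas9 open reading frame, annotated generically as SpCas9 but recorded in the catalogue as xCas9-3.7, fused at its C terminus to a bipartite nucleoplasmin NLS. Blasticidin S deaminase and the red fluorescent protein mKate2 follow in the same orientation, separated by short unannotated gaps. The arrangement suggests co-expression from the single EF-1α transcript, but the table does not identify the linking elements. A WPRE enhances transcript expression, and the ΔU3 3' LTR with a downstream SV40 poly(A) signal completes the cassette.

No sgRNA cassette is annotated, so the vector appears to supply only the nuclease. Transduced cells can be selected with blasticidin or tracked by red fluorescence. The associated work benchmarked SpCas9 variants in the context of CRISPR screening.
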