Features (pLannotate 1.2.2; 29 found; start..end, strand, type, name):
    433..525     +  CDS            lacI (fragment): lac repressor; lacI; The lac repressor binds to the lac operator to inhibit transcription in E. coli. This inhibition can be relieved by adding lactose or isopropyl-β-D-thiogalactopyranoside (IPTG).
    538..559     +  protein_bind   CAP binding site: CAP binding activates transcription in the presence of cAMP. E. coli catabolite activator protein
    574..604     +  promoter       lac promoter: promoter for the E. coli lac operon
    608..630     +  protein_bind   lac operator (fragment): The lac repressor binds to the lac operator to inhibit transcription in E. coli. This inhibition can be relieved by adding lactose or isopropyl-β-D-thiogalactopyranoside (IPTG). lac repressor encoded by lacI
    673..691     +  promoter       T3 promoter: promoter for bacteriophage T3 RNA polymerase
    719..945     +  promoter       RSV promoter: Rous sarcoma virus enhancer/promoter
    946..1126    +  LTR            5' LTR (truncated): truncated 5' long terminal repeat (LTR) from HIV-1
   1173..1298    +  misc_feature   HIV-1 Ψ: packaging signal of human immunodeficiency virus type 1
   1282..1645    +  CDS            HIV-1 gag (fragment): gag protein from human immunodeficiency virus 1; gag
   1791..2024    +  misc_feature   RRE: The Rev response element (RRE) of HIV-1 allows for Rev-dependent mRNA export from the nucleus to the cytoplasm.
   2401..2427    +  CDS            Rev (fragment): human immunodeficiency virus 1 (HIV-1) Rev protein; rev; enhances nuclear export of unspliced and incompletely spliced viral mRNAs
   2487..2604    +  misc_feature   cPPT/CTS: central polypurine tract and central termination sequence of HIV-1
   2670..2736    +  CDS            small t antigen (fragment): SV40 (simian virus 40) small t antigen
   2743..3921    +  promoter       EF-1α promoter: strong constitutive promoter for human elongation factor EF-1α
   3965..8065    +  CDS            Cas9: Cas9 (Csn1) endonuclease from the Streptococcus pyogenes Type II CRISPR/Cas system generates RNA-guided double strand breaks in DNA
   8072..8119    +  CDS            nucleoplasmin NLS: bipartite nuclear localization signal from nucleoplasmin
   8192..8587    +  CDS            BSD: blasticidin S deaminase; Aspergillus terreus BSD; confers resistance to blasticidin
   8651..9346    +  CDS            mKate2: mKate2 is a basic (constitutively fluorescent) red fluorescent protein published in 2009, derived from Entacmaea quadricolor. It is reported to be a rapidly-maturing monomer with moderate acid sensitivity.
   9368..9956    +  misc_feature   WPRE: woodchuck hepatitis virus posttranscriptional regulatory element
  10007..10026   +  misc_feature   cPPT/CTS (fragment): central polypurine tract and central termination sequence of HIV-1
  10028..10261   +  LTR            3' LTR (ΔU3): self-inactivating 3' long terminal repeat (LTR) from HIV-1
  10339..10460   +  polyA_signal   SV40 poly(A) signal: SV40 polyadenylation signal
  10500..10635   +  rep_origin     SV40 ori: SV40 origin of replication
  10656..10674   -  promoter       T7 promoter: promoter for bacteriophage T7 RNA polymerase
  10682..10837   +  CDS            lacZα (fragment): LacZα fragment of β-galactosidase; lacZ fragment
  10842..11270   +  rep_origin     f1 ori (sequence partly withheld): f1 bacteriophage origin of replication; arrow indicates direction of (+) strand synthesis
  11323..11427   +  promoter       AmpR promoter: bla
  11428..12288   +  CDS            AmpR: β-lactamase; bla; confers resistance to ampicillin, carbenicillin, and related antibiotics
  12459..250     +  rep_origin     ori (across the origin): high-copy-number ColE1/pMB1/pBR322/pUC origin of replication
>Addgene plasmid #179087 | pRDA_154 | addgene full sequence | sequence record 352524 | Addgene NGS Result
GCCCAGCTTGGAGCGAACGACCTACACCGAACTGAGATACCTACAGCGTGAGCTATGAGAAAGCGCCACG
CTTCCCGAAGGGAGAAAGGCGGACAGGTATCCGGTAAGCGGCAGGGTCGGAACAGGAGAGCGCACGAGGG
AGCTTCCAGGGGGAAACGCCTGGTATCTTTATAGTCCTGTCGGGTTTCGCCACCTCTGACTTGAGCGTCG
ATTTTTGTGATGCTCGTCAGGGGGGCGGAGCCTATGGAAAAACGCCAGCAACGCGGCCTTTTTACGGTTC
CTGGCCTTTTGCTGGCCTTTTGCTCACATGTTCTTTCCTGCGTTATCCCCTGATTCTGTGGATAACCGTA
TTACCGCCTTTGAGTGAGCTGATACCGCTCGCCGCAGCCGAACGACCGAGCGCAGCGAGTCAGTGAGCGA
GGAAGCGGAAGAGCGCCCAATACGCAAACCGCCTCTCCCCGCGCGTTGGCCGATTCATTAATGCAGCTGG
CACGACAGGTTTCCCGACTGGAAAGCGGGCAGTGAGCGCAACGCAATTAATGTGAGTTAGCTCACTCATT
AGGCACCCCAGGCTTTACACTTTATGCTTCCGGCTCGTATGTTGTGTGGAATTGTGAGCGGATAACAATT
TCACACAGGAAACAGCTATGACCATGATTACGCCAAGCGCGCAATTAACCCTCACTAAAGGGAACAAAAG
CTGGAGCTGCAAGCTTAATGTAGTCTTATGCAATACTCTTGTAGTCTTGCAACATGGTAACGATGAGTTA
GCAACATGCCTTACAAGGAGAGAAAAAGCACCGTGCATGCCGATTGGTGGAAGTAAGGTGGTACGATCGT
GCCTTATTAGGAAGGCAACAGACGGGTCTGACATGGATTGGACGAACCACTGAATTGCCGCATTGCAGAG
ATATTGTATTTAAGTGCCTAGCTCGATACATAAACGGGTCTCTCTGGTTAGACCAGATCTGAGCCTGGGA
GCTCTCTGGCTAACTAGGGAACCCACTGCTTAAGCCTCAATAAAGCTTGCCTTGAGTGCTTCAAGTAGTG
TGTGCCCGTCTGTTGTGTGACTCTGGTAACTAGAGATCCCTCAGACCCTTTTAGTCAGTGTGGAAAATCT
CTAGCAGTGGCGCCCGAACAGGGACTTGAAAGCGAAAGGGAAACCAGAGGAGCTCTCTCGACGCAGGACT
CGGCTTGCTGAAGCGCGCACGGCAAGAGGCGAGGGGCGGCGACTGGTGAGTACGCCAAAAATTTTGACTA
GCGGAGGCTAGAAGGAGAGAGATGGGTGCGAGAGCGTCAGTATTAAGCGGGGGAGAATTAGATCGCGATG
GGAAAAAATTCGGTTAAGGCCAGGGGGAAAGAAAAAATATAAATTAAAACATATAGTATGGGCAAGCAGG
GAGCTAGAACGATTCGCAGTTAATCCTGGCCTGTTAGAAACATCAGAAGGCTGTAGACAAATACTGGGAC
AGCTACAACCATCCCTTCAGACAGGATCAGAAGAACTTAGATCATTATATAATACAGTAGCAACCCTCTA
TTGTGTGCATCAAAGGATAGAGATAAAAGACACCAAGGAAGCTTTAGACAAGATAGAGGAAGAGCAAAAC
AAAAGTAAGACCACCGCACAGCAAGCGGCCGCTGATCTTCAGACCTGGAGGAGGAGATATGAGGGACAAT
TGGAGAAGTGAATTATATAAATATAAAGTAGTAAAAATTGAACCATTAGGAGTAGCACCCACCAAGGCAA
AGAGAAGAGTGGTGCAGAGAGAAAAAAGAGCAGTGGGAATAGGAGCTTTGTTCCTTGGGTTCTTGGGAGC
AGCAGGAAGCACTATGGGCGCAGCGTCAATGACGCTGACGGTACAGGCCAGACAATTATTGTCTGGTATA
GTGCAGCAGCAGAACAATTTGCTGAGGGCTATTGAGGCGCAACAGCATCTGTTGCAACTCACAGTCTGGG
GCATCAAGCAGCTCCAGGCAAGAATCCTGGCTGTGGAAAGATACCTAAAGGATCAACAGCTCCTGGGGAT
TTGGGGTTGCTCTGGAAAACTCATTTGCACCACTGCTGTGCCTTGGAATGCTAGTTGGAGTAATAAATCT
CTGGAACAGATTTGGAATCACACGACCTGGATGGAGTGGGACAGAGAAATTAACAATTACACAAGCTTAA
TACACTCCTTAATTGAAGAATCGCAAAACCAGCAAGAAAAGAATGAACAAGAATTATTGGAATTAGATAA
ATGGGCAAGTTTGTGGAATTGGTTTAACATAACAAATTGGCTGTGGTATATAAAATTATTCATAATGATA
GTAGGAGGCTTGGTAGGTTTAAGAATAGTTTTTGCTGTACTTTCTATAGTGAATAGAGTTAGGCAGGGAT
ATTCACCATTATCGTTTCAGACCCACCTCCCAACCCCGAGGGGACCCTGGTACCCATGCATGCATGAATT
CTAGATCTTGAGACAAATGGCAGTATTCATCCACAATTTTAAAAGAAAAGGGGGGATTGGGGGGTACAGT
GCAGGGGAAAGAATAGTAGACATAATAGCAACAGACATACAAACTAAAGAATTACAAAAACAAATTACAA
AAATTCAAAATTTTCGGGTTTATTACAGGGACAGCAGAGATCCACTTTGGCGCCGGCTCGAGGGGGCCCG
GGTGCAAAGATGGATAAAGTTTTAAACAGAGAGGAATCTTTGCAGCTAATGGACCTTCTAGGTCTTGAAA
GGAGTGGGAATTGGCTCCGGTGCCCGTCAGTGGGCAGAGCGCACATCGCCCACAGTCCCCGAGAAGTTGG
GGGGAGGGGTCGGCAATTGAACCGGTGCCTAGAGAAGGTGGCGCGGGGTAAACTGGGAAAGTGATGTCGT
GTACTGGCTCCGCCTTTTTCCCGAGGGTGGGGGAGAACCGTATATAAGTGCAGTAGTCGCCGTGAACGTT
CTTTTTCGCAACGGGTTTGCCGCCAGAACACAGGTAAGTGCCGTGTGTGGTTCCCGCGGGCCTGGCCTCT
TTACGGGTTATGGCCCTTGCGTGCCTTGAATTACTTCCACCTGGCTGCAGTACGTGATTCTTGATCCCGA
GCTTCGGGTTGGAAGTGGGTGGGAGAGTTCGAGGCCTTGCGCTTAAGGAGCCCCTTCGCCTCGTGCTTGA
GTTGAGGCCTGGCCTGGGCGCTGGGGCCGCCGCGTGCGAATCTGGTGGCACCTTCGCGCCTGTCTCGCTG
CTTTCGATAAGTCTCTAGCCATTTAAAATTTTTGATGACCTGCTGCGACGCTTTTTTTCTGGCAAGATAG
TCTTGTAAATGCGGGCCAAGATCTGCACACTGGTATTTCGGTTTTTGGGGCCGCGGGCGGCGACGGGGCC
CGTGCGTCCCAGCGCACATGTTCGGCGAGGCGGGGCCTGCGAGCGCGGCCACCGAGAATCGGACGGGGGT
AGTCTCAAGCTGGCCGGCCTGCTCTGGTGCCTGGCCTCGCGCCGCCGTGTATCGCCCCGCCCTGGGCGGC
AAGGCTGGCCCGGTCGGCACCAGTTGCGTGAGCGGAAAGATGGCCGCTTCCCGGCCCTGCTGCAGGGAGC
TCAAAATGGAGGACGCGGCGCTCGGGAGAGCGGGCGGGTGAGTCACCCACACAAAGGAAAAGGGCCTTTC
CGTCCTCAGCCGTCGCTTCATGTGACTCCACGGAGTACCGGGCGCCGTCCAGGCACCTCGATTAGTTCTC
GAGCTTTTGGAGTACGTCGTCTTTAGGTTGGGGGGAGGGGTTTTATGCGATGGAGTTTCCCCACACTGAG
TGGGTGGAGACTGAAGTTAGGCCAGCTTGGCACTTGATGTAATTCTCCTTGGAATTTGCCCTTTTTGAGT
TTGGATCTTGGTTCATTCTCAAGCCTCAGACAGTGGTTCAAAGTTTTTTTCTTCCATTTCAGGTGTCGTG
AGGGATCCACCATGGCACCAAAGAAGAAGCGGAAGGTCGCAGCCGACAAGAAGTACAGCATCGGCCTGGA
CATCGGCACCAACTCTGTGGGCTGGGCCGTGATCACCGACGAGTACAAGGTGCCCAGCAAGAAATTCAAG
GTGCTGGGCAACACCGACCGGCACAGCATCAAGAAGAACCTGATCGGAGCCCTGCTGTTCGACAGCGGCG
AAACAGCCGAGGCCACCCGGCTGAAGAGAACCGCCAGAAGAAGATACACCAGACGGAAGAACCGGATCTG
CTATCTGCAAGAGATCTTCAGCAACGAGATGGCCAAGGTGGACGACAGCTTCTTCCACAGACTGGAAGAG
TCCTTCCTGGTGGAAGAGGATAAGAAGCACGAGCGGCACCCCATCTTCGGCAACATCGTGGACGAGGTGG
CCTACCACGAGAAGTACCCCACCATCTACCACCTGAGAAAGAAACTGGTGGACAGCACCGACAAGGCCGA
CCTGCGGCTGATCTATCTGGCCCTGGCCCACATGATCAAGTTCCGGGGCCACTTCCTGATCGAGGGCGAC
CTGAACCCCGACAACAGCGACGTGGACAAGCTGTTCATCCAGCTGGTGCAGACCTACAACCAGCTGTTCG
AGGAAAACCCCATCAACGCCAGCGGCGTAGACGCCAAGGCCATCCTGTCTGCCAGACTGAGCAAGAGCAG
ACGGCTGGAAAATCTGATCGCCCAGCTGCCCGGCGAGAAGAAGAATGGCCTGTTCGGAAACCTGATTGCC
CTGAGCCTGGGCCTGACCCCCAACTTCAAGAGCAACTTCGACCTGGCCGAGGATACCAAACTGCAGCTGA
GCAAGGACACCTACGACGACGACCTGGACAACCTGCTGGCCCAGATCGGCGACCAGTACGCCGACCTGTT
TCTGGCCGCCAAGAACCTGTCCGACGCCATCCTGCTGAGCGACATCCTGAGAGTGAACACCGAGATCACC
AAGGCCCCCCTGAGCGCCTCTATGATCAAGCTGTACGACGAGCACCACCAGGACCTGACCCTGCTGAAAG
CTCTCGTGCGGCAGCAGCTGCCTGAGAAGTACAAAGAGATTTTCTTCGACCAGAGCAAGAACGGCTACGC
CGGCTACATTGACGGCGGAGCCAGCCAGGAAGAGTTCTACAAGTTCATCAAGCCCATCCTGGAAAAGATG
GACGGCACCGAGGAACTGCTCGTGAAGCTGAACAGAGAGGACCTGCTGCGGAAGCAGCGTACGTTCGACA
ACGGCATCATCCCCCACCAGATCCACCTGGGAGAGCTGCACGCCATTCTGCGGCGGCAGGAAGATTTTTA
CCCATTCCTGAAGGACAACCGGGAAAAGATCGAGAAGATCCTGACCTTCCGCATCCCCTACTACGTGGGC
CCTCTGGCCAGGGGAAACAGCAGATTCGCCTGGATGACCAGAAAGAGCGAGGAAACCATCACCCCCTGGA
ACTTCGAGAAAGTGGTGGACAAGGGCGCTAGCGCCCAGAGCTTCATCGAGCGGATGACCAACTTCGATAA
GAACCTGCCCAACGAGAAGGTGCTGCCCAAGCACAGCCTGCTGTACGAGTACTTCACCGTGTATAACGAG
CTGACCAAAGTGAAATACGTGACCGAGGGAATGAGAAAGCCCGCCTTCCTGAGCGGCGACCAGAAAAAGG
CCATCGTGGACCTGCTGTTCAAGACCAACCGGAAAGTGACCGTGAAGCAGCTGAAAGAGGACTACTTCAA
GAAAATCGAGTGCTTCGACTCCGTGGAAATCTCCGGCGTGGAAGATCGGTTCAACGCCTCCCTGGGCACA
TACCACGATCTGCTGAAAATTATCAAGGACAAGGACTTCCTGGACAATGAGGAAAACGAGGACATTCTGG
AAGATATCGTGCTGACCCTGACACTGTTTGAGGACAGAGAGATGATCGAGGAACGGCTGAAAACCTATGC
CCACCTGTTCGACGACAAAGTGATGAAGCAGCTGAAGCGGCGGAGATACACCGGCTGGGGCAGGCTGAGC
CGGAAGCTGATCAACGGCATCCGGGACAAGCAGTCCGGCAAGACAATCCTGGATTTCCTGAAGTCCGACG
GCTTCGCCAACAGAAACTTCATCCAGCTGATCCACGACGACAGCCTGACCTTTAAAGAGGACATCCAGAA
AGCCCAGGTGTCCGGCCAGGGCGATAGCCTGCACGAGCACATTGCCAATCTGGCCGGCAGCCCCGCCATT
AAGAAGGGCATCCTGCAGACAGTGAAGGTGGTGGACGAGCTCGTGAAAGTGATGGGCCGGCACAAGCCCG
AGAACATCGTGATCGAAATGGCCAGAGAGAACCAGACCACCCAGAAGGGACAGAAGAACAGCCGCGAGAG
AATGAAGCGGATCGAAGAGGGCATCAAAGAGCTGGGCAGCCAGATCCTGAAAGAACACCCCGTGGAAAAC
ACCCAGCTGCAGAACGAGAAGCTGTACCTGTACTACCTGCAGAATGGGCGGGATATGTACGTGGACCAGG
AACTGGACATCAACCGGCTGTCCGACTACGATGTGGACCATATCGTGCCTCAGAGCTTTCTGAAGGACGA
CTCCATCGACAACAAGGTGCTGACCAGAAGCGACAAGAACCGGGGCAAGAGCGACAACGTGCCCTCCGAA
GAGGTCGTGAAGAAGATGAAGAACTACTGGCGGCAGCTGCTGAACGCCAAGCTGATTACCCAGAGAAAGT
TCGACAATCTGACCAAGGCCGAGAGAGGCGGCCTGAGCGAACTGGATAAGGCCGGCTTCATCAAGAGACA
GCTGGTGGAAACCCGGCAGATCACAAAGCACGTGGCACAGATCCTGGACTCCCGGATGAACACTAAGTAC
GACGAGAATGACAAGCTGATCCGGGAAGTGAAAGTGATCACCCTGAAGTCCAAGCTGGTGTCCGATTTCC
GGAAGGATTTCCAGTTTTACAAAGTGCGCGAGATCAACAACTACCACCACGCCCACGACGCCTACCTGAA
CGCCGTCGTGGGAACCGCCCTGATCAAAAAGTACCCTAAGCTGGAAAGCGAGTTCGTGTACGGCGACTAC
AAGGTGTACGACGTGCGGAAGATGATCGCCAAGAGCGAGCAGGAAATCGGCAAGGCTACCGCCAAGTACT
TCTTCTACAGCAACATCATGAACTTTTTCAAGACCGAGATTACCCTGGCCAACGGCGAGATCCGGAAGCG
GCCTCTGATCGAGACAAACGGCGAAACCGGGGAGATCGTGTGGGATAAGGGCCGGGATTTTGCCACCGTG
CGGAAAGTGCTGAGCATGCCCCAAGTGAATATCGTGAAAAAGACCGAGGTGCAGACAGGCGGCTTCAGCA
AAGAGTCTATCCTGCCCAAGAGGAACAGCGATAAGCTGATCGCCAGAAAGAAGGACTGGGACCCTAAGAA
GTACGGCGGCTTCGACAGCCCCACCGTGGCCTATTCTGTGCTGGTGGTGGCCAAAGTGGAAAAGGGCAAG
TCCAAGAAACTGAAGAGTGTGAAAGAGCTGCTGGGGATCACCATCATGGAAAGAAGCAGCTTCGAGAAGA
ATCCCATCGACTTTCTGGAAGCCAAGGGCTACAAAGAAGTGAAAAAGGACCTGATCATCAAGCTGCCTAA
GTACTCCCTGTTCGAGCTGGAAAACGGCCGGAAGAGAATGCTGGCCTCTGCCGGCGTGCTGCAGAAGGGA
AACGAACTGGCCCTGCCCTCCAAATATGTGAACTTCCTGTACCTGGCCAGCCACTATGAGAAGCTGAAGG
GCTCCCCCGAGGATAATGAGCAGAAACAGCTGTTTGTGGAACAGCACAAGCACTACCTGGACGAGATCAT
CGAGCAGATCAGCGAGTTCTCCAAGAGAGTGATCCTGGCCGACGCTAATCTGGACAAAGTGCTGTCCGCC
TACAACAAGCACCGGGATAAGCCCATCAGAGAGCAGGCCGAGAATATCATCCACCTGTTTACCCTGACCA
ATCTGGGAGCCCCTGCCGCCTTCAAGTACTTTGACACCACCATCGACCGGAAGAGGTACACCAGCACCAA
AGAGGTGCTGGACGCCACCCTGATCCACCAGAGCATCACCGGCCTGTACGAGACACGAATCGATTTGTCT
CAGCTGGGAGGCGACGCCGCAAAAAGGCCGGCGGCCACGAAAAAGGCCGGCCAGGCAAAAAAGAAAAAGG
CAGGCTCAGGCGAGGGCAGAGGAAGTCTGCTAACATGCGGTGACGTCGAGGAGAATCCTGGCCCAAGCGC
TATGGCCAAGCCTTTGTCTCAAGAAGAATCCACCCTCATTGAAAGAGCAACGGCTACAATCAACAGCATC
CCCATCTCTGAAGACTACAGCGTCGCCAGCGCAGCTCTCTCTAGCGACGGCCGCATCTTCACTGGTGTCA
ATGTATATCATTTTACTGGGGGACCTTGTGCAGAACTCGTGGTGCTGGGCACTGCTGCTGCTGCGGCAGC
TGGCAACCTGACTTGTATCGTCGCGATCGGAAATGAGAACAGGGGCATCTTGAGCCCCTGCGGACGGTGC
CGACAGGTGCTTCTCGATCTGCATCCTGGGATCAAAGCCATAGTGAAGGACAGTGATGGACAGCCGACGG
CAGTTGGGATTCGTGAATTGCTGCCCTCTGGTTATGTGTGGGAGGGCGCAACAAACTTCTCTCTGCTGAA
ACAAGCCGGAGATGTCGAAGAGAATCCTGGACCGACTAGTATGGTGAGCGAGCTGATTAAGGAGAACATG
CACATGAAGCTATACATGGAGGGCACCGTGAACAACCACCACTTCAAGTGCACATCCGAGGGCGAAGGCA
AGCCCTACGAGGGCACCCAGACCATGAGAATCAAGGCGGTCGAGGGCGGCCCTCTCCCCTTCGCCTTCGA
CATCCTGGCTACCAGCTTCATGTACGGCAGCAAAACCTTCATCAACCACACCCAGGGCATCCCCGACTTC
TTTAAGCAGTCCTTCCCCGAGGGCTTCACATGGGAGAGAGTCACCACATACGAAGACGGGGGCGTGCTGA
CCGCTACCCAGGACACCAGCCTCCAGGACGGCTGCCTCATCTACAACGTCAAGATCAGAGGGGTGAACTT
CCCATCCAACGGCCCTGTGATGCAGAAGAAAACACTCGGCTGGGAGGCCTCCACCGAGACCCTGTACCCC
GCTGACGGCGGCCTGGAAGGCAGAGCCGACATGGCCCTGAAGCTCGTGGGCGGGGGCCACCTGATCTGCA
ACTTGAAGACCACATACAGATCCAAGAAACCCGCTAAGAACCTCAAGATGCCCGGCGTCTACTATGTGGA
CAGAAGACTGGAAAGAATCAAGGAGGCCGACAAAGAGACCTACGTCGAGCAGCACGAGGTGGCTGTGGCC
AGATACTGCGACCTCCCTAGCAAACTGGGGCACAGATGATAGACGCGTTAAGTCGACAATCAACCTCTGG
ATTACAAAATTTGTGAAAGATTGACTGGTATTCTTAACTATGTTGCTCCTTTTACGCTATGTGGATACGC
TGCTTTAATGCCTTTGTATCATGCTATTGCTTCCCGTATGGCTTTCATTTTCTCCTCCTTGTATAAATCC
TGGTTGCTGTCTCTTTATGAGGAGTTGTGGCCCGTTGTCAGGCAACGTGGCGTGGTGTGCACTGTGTTTG
CTGACGCAACCCCCACTGGTTGGGGCATTGCCACCACCTGTCAGCTCCTTTCCGGGACTTTCGCTTTCCC
CCTCCCTATTGCCACGGCGGAACTCATCGCCGCCTGCCTTGCCCGCTGCTGGACAGGGGCTCGGCTGTTG
GGCACTGACAATTCCGTGGTGTTGTCGGGGAAATCATCGTCCTTTCCTTGGCTGCTCGCCTGTGTTGCCA
CCTGGATTCTGCGCGGGACGTCCTTCTGCTACGTCCCTTCGGCCCTCAATCCAGCGGACCTTCCTTCCCG
CGGCCTGCTGCCGGCTCTGCGGCCTCTTCCGCGTCTTCGCCTTCGCCCTCAGACGAGTCGGATCTCCCTT
TGGGCCGCCTCCCCGCGTCGACTTTAAGACCAATGACTTACAAGGCAGCTGTAGATCTTAGCCACTTTTT
AAAAGAAAAGGGGGGACTGGAAGGGCTAATTCACTCCCAACGAAGACAAGATCTGCTTTTTGCTTGTACT
GGGTCTCTCTGGTTAGACCAGATCTGAGCCTGGGAGCTCTCTGGCTAACTAGGGAACCCACTGCTTAAGC
CTCAATAAAGCTTGCCTTGAGTGCTTCAAGTAGTGTGTGCCCGTCTGTTGTGTGACTCTGGTAACTAGAG
ATCCCTCAGACCCTTTTAGTCAGTGTGGAAAATCTCTAGCAGTACGTATAGTAGTTCATGTCATCTTATT
ATTCAGTATTTATAACTTGCAAAGAAATGAATATCAGAGAGTGAGAGGAACTTGTTTATTGCAGCTTATA
ATGGTTACAAATAAAGCAATAGCATCACAAATTTCACAAATAAAGCATTTTTTTCACTGCATTCTAGTTG
TGGTTTGTCCAAACTCATCAATGTATCTTATCATGTCTGGCTCTAGCTATCCCGCCCCTAACTCCGCCCA
TCCCGCCCCTAACTCCGCCCAGTTCCGCCCATTCTCCGCCCCATGGCTGACTAATTTTTTTTATTTATGC
AGAGGCCGAGGCCGCCTCGGCCTCTGAGCTATTCCAGAAGTAGTGAGGAGGCTTTTTTGGAGGCCTAGGG
ACGTACCCAATTCGCCCTATAGTGAGTCGTATTACGCGCGCTCACTGGCCGTCGTTTTACAACGTCGTGA
CTGGGAAAACCCTGGCGTTACCCAACTTAATCGCCTTGCAGCACATCCCCCTTTCGCCAGCTGGCGTAAT
AGCGAAGAGGCCCGCACCGATCGCCCTTCCCAACAGTTGCGCAGCCTGAATGGCGAATGGG
[124 nt withheld, positions 10842-10965]
C
[91 nt withheld, positions 10967-11057]
A
[49 nt withheld, positions 11059-11107]
CCTTTGACGTTGGAGTCCACGTTCTTT
[37 nt withheld, positions 11135-11171]
ACCCTATCTCGGTCTATTCTTTTGATTTATAAGGGATTTTGCCGATTTCGGCCTATTGGTTAAAAAATGA
GCTGATTTAACAAAAATTTAACGCGAATTTTAACAAAATATTAACGCTTACAATTTAGGTGGCACTTTTC
GGGGAAATGTGCGCGGAACCCCTATTTGTTTATTTTTCTAAATACATTCAAATATGTATCCGCTCATGAG
ACAATAACCCTGATAAATGCTTCAATAATATTGAAAAAGGAAGAGTATGAGTATTCAACATTTCCGTGTC
GCCCTTATTCCCTTTTTTGCGGCATTTTGCCTTCCTGTTTTTGCTCACCCAGAAACGCTGGTGAAAGTAA
AAGATGCTGAAGATCAGTTGGGTGCACGAGTGGGTTACATCGAACTGGATCTCAACAGCGGTAAGATCCT
TGAGAGTTTTCGCCCCGAAGAACGTTTTCCAATGATGAGCACTTTTAAAGTTCTGCTATGTGGCGCGGTA
TTATCCCGTATTGACGCCGGGCAAGAGCAACTCGGTCGCCGCATACACTATTCTCAGAATGACTTGGTTG
AGTACTCACCAGTCACAGAAAAGCATCTTACGGATGGCATGACAGTAAGAGAATTATGCAGTGCTGCCAT
AACCATGAGTGATAACACTGCGGCCAACTTACTTCTGACAACGATCGGAGGACCGAAGGAGCTAACCGCT
TTTTTGCACAACATGGGGGATCATGTAACTCGCCTTGATCGTTGGGAACCGGAGCTGAATGAAGCCATAC
CAAACGACGAGCGTGACACCACGATGCCTGTAGCAATGGCAACAACGTTGCGCAAACTATTAACTGGCGA
ACTACTTACTCTAGCTTCCCGGCAACAATTAATAGACTGGATGGAGGCGGATAAAGTTGCAGGACCACTT
CTGCGCTCGGCCCTTCCGGCTGGCTGGTTTATTGCTGATAAATCTGGAGCCGGTGAGCGTGGGTCTCGCG
GTATCATTGCAGCACTGGGGCCAGATGGTAAGCCCTCCCGTATCGTAGTTATCTACACGACGGGGAGTCA
GGCAACTATGGATGAACGAAATAGACAGATCGCTGAGATAGGTGCCTCACTGATTAAGCATTGGTAACTG
TCAGACCAAGTTTACTCATATATACTTTAGATTGATTTAAAACTTCATTTTTAATTTAAAAGGATCTAGG
TGAAGATCCTTTTTGATAATCTCATGACCAAAATCCCTTAACGTGAGTTTTCGTTCCACTGAGCGTCAGA
CCCCGTAGAAAAGATCAAAGGATCTTCTTGAGATCCTTTTTTTCTGCGCGTAATCTGCTGCTTGCAAACA
AAAAAACCACCGCTACCAGCGGTGGTTTGTTTGCCGGATCAAGAGCTACCAACTCTTTTTCCGAAGGTAA
CTGGCTTCAGCAGAGCGCAGATACCAAATACTGTTCTTCTAGTGTAGCCGTAGTTAGGCCACCACTTCAA
GAACTCTGTAGCACCGCCTACATACCTCGCTCTGCTAATCCTGTTACCAGTGGCTGCTGCCAGTGGCGAT
AAGTCGTGTCTTACCGGGTTGGACTCAAGACGATAGTTACCGGATAAGGCGCAGCGGTCGGGCTGAACGG
GGGGTTCGTGCACACA
